>Addgene plasmid #77203 | PRKAB2 gRNA (BRDN0001148125) | addgene full sequence | sequence record 187310 | Addgene Assembled Sequence
CCCGGGTGCAAAGATGGATAAAGTTTTAAACAGAGAGGAATCTTTGCAGCTAATGGACCTTCTAGGTCTT
GAAAGGAGTGGGAATTGGCTCCGGTGCCCGTCAGTGGGCAGAGCGCACATCGCCCACAGTCCCCGAGAAG
TTGGGGGGAGGGGTCGGCAATTGATCCGGTGCCTAGAGAAGGTGGCGCGGGGTAAACTGGGAAAGTGATG
TCGTGTACTGGCTCCGCCTTTTTCCCGAGGGTGGGGGAGAACCGTATATAAGTGCAGTAGTCGCCGTGAA
CGTTCTTTTTCGCAACGGGTTTGCCGCCAGAACACAGGTAAGTGCCGTGTGTGGTTCCCGCGGGCCTGGC
CTCTTTACGGGTTATGGCCCTTGCGTGCCTTGAATTACTTCCACCTGGCTGCAGTACGTGATTCTTGATC
CCGAGCTTCGGGTTGGAAGTGGGTGGGAGAGTTCGAGGCCTTGCGCTTAAGGAGCCCCTTCGCCTCGTGC
TTGAGTTGAGGCCTGGCCTGGGCGCTGGGGCCGCCGCGTGCGAATCTGGTGGCACCTTCGCGCCTGTCTC
GCTGCTTTCGATAAGTCTCTAGCCATTTAAAATTTTTGATGACCTGCTGCGACGCTTTTTTTCTGGCAAG
ATAGTCTTGTAAATGCGGGCCAAGATCTGCACACTGGTATTTCGGTTTTTGGGGCCGCGGGCGGCGACGG
GGCCCGTGCGTCCCAGCGCACATGTTCGGCGAGGCGGGGCCTGCGAGCGCGGCCACCGAGAATCGGACGG
GGGTAGTCTCAAGCTGGCCGGCCTGCTCTGGTGCCTGGCCTCGCGCCGCCGTGTATCGCCCCGCCCTGGG
CGGCAAGGCTGGCCCGGTCGGCACCAGTTGCGTGAGCGGAAAGATGGCCGCTTCCCGGCCCTGCTGCAGG
GAGCTCAAAATGGAGGACGCGGCGCTCGGGAGAGCGGGCGGGTGAGTCACCCACACAAAGGAAAAGGGCC
TTTCCGTCCTCAGCCGTCGCTTCATGTGACTCCACGGAGTACCGGGCGCCGTCCAGGCACCTCGATTAGT
TCTCGAGCTTTTGGAGTACGTCGTCTTTAGGTTGGGGGGAGGGGTTTTATGCGATGGAGTTTCCCCACAC
TGAGTGGGTGGAGACTGAAGTTAGGCCAGCTTGGCACTTGATGTAATTCTCCTTGGAATTTGCCCTTTTT
GAGTTTGGATCTTGGTTCATTCTCAAGCCTCAGACAGTGGTTCAAAGTTTTTTTCTTCCATTTCAGGTGT
CGTGACGTACGGCCACCATGACCGAGTACAAGCCCACGGTGCGCCTCGCCACCCGCGACGACGTCCCCAG
GGCCGTACGCACCCTCGCCGCCGCGTTCGCCGACTACCCCGCCACGCGCCACACCGTCGATCCGGACCGC
CACATCGAGCGGGTCACCGAGCTGCAAGAACTCTTCCTCACGCGCGTCGGGCTCGACATCGGCAAGGTGT
GGGTCGCGGACGACGGCGCCGCCGTGGCGGTCTGGACCACGCCGGAGAGCGTCGAAGCGGGGGCGGTGTT
CGCCGAGATCGGCCCGCGCATGGCCGAGTTGAGCGGTTCCCGGCTGGCCGCGCAGCAACAGATGGAAGGC
CTCCTGGCGCCGCACCGGCCCAAGGAGCCCGCGTGGTTCCTGGCCACCGTCGGAGTCTCGCCCGACCACC
AGGGCAAGGGTCTGGGCAGCGCCGTCGTGCTCCCCGGAGTGGAGGCGGCCGAGCGCGCCGGGGTGCCCGC
CTTCCTGGAGACCTCCGCGCCCCGCAACCTCCCCTTCTACGAGCGGCTCGGCTTCACCGTCACCGCCGAC
GTCGAGGTGCCCGAAGGACCGCGCACCTGGTGCATGACCCGCAAGCCCGGTGCCTGAACGCGTTAAGTCG
ACAATCAACCTCTGGATTACAAAATTTGTGAAAGATTGACTGGTATTCTTAACTATGTTGCTCCTTTTAC
GCTATGTGGATACGCTGCTTTAATGCCTTTGTATCATGCTATTGCTTCCCGTATGGCTTTCATTTTCTCC
TCCTTGTATAAATCCTGGTTGCTGTCTCTTTATGAGGAGTTGTGGCCCGTTGTCAGGCAACGTGGCGTGG
TGTGCACTGTGTTTGCTGACGCAACCCCCACTGGTTGGGGCATTGCCACCACCTGTCAGCTCCTTTCCGG
GACTTTCGCTTTCCCCCTCCCTATTGCCACGGCGGAACTCATCGCCGCCTGCCTTGCCCGCTGCTGGACA
GGGGCTCGGCTGTTGGGCACTGACAATTCCGTGGTGTTGTCGGGGAAATCATCGTCCTTTCCTTGGCTGC
TCGCCTGTGTTGCCACCTGGATTCTGCGCGGGACGTCCTTCTGCTACGTCCCTTCGGCCCTCAATCCAGC
GGACCTTCCTTCCCGCGGCCTGCTGCCGGCTCTGCGGCCTCTTCCGCGTCTTCGCCTTCGCCCTCAGACG
AGTCGGATCTCCCTTTGGGCCGCCTCCCCGCGTCGACTTTAAGACCAATGACTTACAAGGCAGCTGTAGA
TCTTAGCCACTTTTTAAAAGAAAAGGGGGGACTGGAAGGGCTAATTCACTCCCAACGAAGACAAGATCTG
CTTTTTGCTTGTACTGGGTCTCTCTGGTTAGACCAGATCTGAGCCTGGGAGCTCTCTGGCTAACTAGGGA
ACCCACTGCTTAAGCCTCAATAAAGCTTGCCTTGAGTGCTTCAAGTAGTGTGTGCCCGTCTGTTGTGTGA
CTCTGGTAACTAGAGATCCCTCAGACCCTTTTAGTCAGTGTGGAAAATCTCTAGCAGTACGTATAGTAGT
TCATGTCATCTTATTATTCAGTATTTATAACTTGCAAAGAAATGAATATCAGAGAGTGAGAGGAACTTGT
TTATTGCAGCTTATAATGGTTACAAATAAAGCAATAGCATCACAAATTTCACAAATAAAGCATTTTTTTC
ACTGCATTCTAGTTGTGGTTTGTCCAAACTCATCAATGTATCTTATCATGTCTGGCTCTAGCTATCCCGC
CCCTAACTCCGCCCATCCCGCCCCTAACTCCGCCCAGTTCCGCCCATTCTCCGCCCCATGGCTGACTAAT
TTTTTTTATTTATGCAGAGGCCGAGGCCGCCTCGGCCTCTGAGCTATTCCAGAAGTAGTGAGGAGGCTTT
TTTGGAGGCCTAGGGACGTACCCAATTCGCCCTATAGTGAGTCGTATTACGCGCGCTCACTGGCCGTCGT
TTTACAACGTCGTGACTGGGAAAACCCTGGCGTTACCCAACTTAATCGCCTTGCAGCACATCCCCCTTTC
GCCAGCTGGCGTAATAGCGAAGAGGCCCGCACCGATCGCCCTTCCCAACAGTTGCGCAGCCTGAATGGCG
AATGGG
[124 nt withheld, positions 3367-3490]
C
[91 nt withheld, positions 3492-3582]
A
[49 nt withheld, positions 3584-3632]
CCTTTGACGTTGGAGTCCACGTTCTTT
[37 nt withheld, positions 3660-3696]
ACCCTATCTCGGTCTATTCTTTTGATTTATAAGGGATTTTGCCGATTTCGGCCTATTGGTTAAAAAATGA
GCTGATTTAACAAAAATTTAACGCGAATTTTAACAAAATATTAACGCTTACAATTTAGGTGGCACTTTTC
GGGGAAATGTGCGCGGAACCCCTATTTGTTTATTTTTCTAAATACATTCAAATATGTATCCGCTCATGAG
ACAATAACCCTGATAAATGCTTCAATAATATTGAAAAAGGAAGAGTATGAGTATTCAACATTTCCGTGTC
GCCCTTATTCCCTTTTTTGCGGCATTTTGCCTTCCTGTTTTTGCTCACCCAGAAACGCTGGTGAAAGTAA
AAGATGCTGAAGATCAGTTGGGTGCACGAGTGGGTTACATCGAACTGGATCTCAACAGCGGTAAGATCCT
TGAGAGTTTTCGCCCCGAAGAACGTTTTCCAATGATGAGCACTTTTAAAGTTCTGCTATGTGGCGCGGTA
TTATCCCGTATTGACGCCGGGCAAGAGCAACTCGGTCGCCGCATACACTATTCTCAGAATGACTTGGTTG
AGTACTCACCAGTCACAGAAAAGCATCTTACGGATGGCATGACAGTAAGAGAATTATGCAGTGCTGCCAT
AACCATGAGTGATAACACTGCGGCCAACTTACTTCTGACAACGATCGGAGGACCGAAGGAGCTAACCGCT
TTTTTGCACAACATGGGGGATCATGTAACTCGCCTTGATCGTTGGGAACCGGAGCTGAATGAAGCCATAC
CAAACGACGAGCGTGACACCACGATGCCTGTAGCAATGGCAACAACGTTGCGCAAACTATTAACTGGCGA
ACTACTTACTCTAGCTTCCCGGCAACAATTAATAGACTGGATGGAGGCGGATAAAGTTGCAGGACCACTT
CTGCGCTCGGCCCTTCCGGCTGGCTGGTTTATTGCTGATAAATCTGGAGCCGGTGAGCGTGGGTCTCGCG
GTATCATTGCAGCACTGGGGCCAGATGGTAAGCCCTCCCGTATCGTAGTTATCTACACGACGGGGAGTCA
GGCAACTATGGATGAACGAAATAGACAGATCGCTGAGATAGGTGCCTCACTGATTAAGCATTGGTAACTG
TCAGACCAAGTTTACTCATATATACTTTAGATTGATTTAAAACTTCATTTTTAATTTAAAAGGATCTAGG
TGAAGATCCTTTTTGATAATCTCATGACCAAAATCCCTTAACGTGAGTTTTCGTTCCACTGAGCGTCAGA
CCCCGTAGAAAAGATCAAAGGATCTTCTTGAGATCCTTTTTTTCTGCGCGTAATCTGCTGCTTGCAAACA
AAAAAACCACCGCTACCAGCGGTGGTTTGTTTGCCGGATCAAGAGCTACCAACTCTTTTTCCGAAGGTAA
CTGGCTTCAGCAGAGCGCAGATACCAAATACTGTTCTTCTAGTGTAGCCGTAGTTAGGCCACCACTTCAA
GAACTCTGTAGCACCGCCTACATACCTCGCTCTGCTAATCCTGTTACCAGTGGCTGCTGCCAGTGGCGAT
AAGTCGTGTCTTACCGGGTTGGACTCAAGACGATAGTTACCGGATAAGGCGCAGCGGTCGGGCTGAACGG
GGGGTTCGTGCACACAGCCCAGCTTGGAGCGAACGACCTACACCGAACTGAGATACCTACAGCGTGAGCT
ATGAGAAAGCGCCACGCTTCCCGAAGGGAGAAAGGCGGACAGGTATCCGGTAAGCGGCAGGGTCGGAACA
GGAGAGCGCACGAGGGAGCTTCCAGGGGGAAACGCCTGGTATCTTTATAGTCCTGTCGGGTTTCGCCACC
TCTGACTTGAGCGTCGATTTTTGTGATGCTCGTCAGGGGGGCGGAGCCTATGGAAAAACGCCAGCAACGC
GGCCTTTTTACGGTTCCTGGCCTTTTGCTGGCCTTTTGCTCACATGTTCTTTCCTGCGTTATCCCCTGAT
TCTGTGGATAACCGTATTACCGCCTTTGAGTGAGCTGATACCGCTCGCCGCAGCCGAACGACCGAGCGCA
GCGAGTCAGTGAGCGAGGAAGCGGAAGAGCGCCCAATACGCAAACCGCCTCTCCCCGCGCGTTGGCCGAT
TCATTAATGCAGCTGGCACGACAGGTTTCCCGACTGGAAAGCGGGCAGTGAGCGCAACGCAATTAATGTG
AGTTAGCTCACTCATTAGGCACCCCAGGCTTTACACTTTATGCTTCCGGCTCGTATGTTGTGTGGAATTG
TGAGCGGATAACAATTTCACACAGGAAACAGCTATGACCATGATTACGCCAAGCGCGCAATTAACCCTCA
CTAAAGGGAACAAAAGCTGGAGCTGCAAGCTTAATGTAGTCTTATGCAATACTCTTGTAGTCTTGCAACA
TGGTAACGATGAGTTAGCAACATGCCTTACAAGGAGAGAAAAAGCACCGTGCATGCCGATTGGTGGAAGT
AAGGTGGTACGATCGTGCCTTATTAGGAAGGCAACAGACGGGTCTGACATGGATTGGACGAACCACTGAA
TTGCCGCATTGCAGAGATATTGTATTTAAGTGCCTAGCTCGATACATAAACGGGTCTCTCTGGTTAGACC
AGATCTGAGCCTGGGAGCTCTCTGGCTAACTAGGGAACCCACTGCTTAAGCCTCAATAAAGCTTGCCTTG
AGTGCTTCAAGTAGTGTGTGCCCGTCTGTTGTGTGACTCTGGTAACTAGAGATCCCTCAGACCCTTTTAG
TCAGTGTGGAAAATCTCTAGCAGTGGCGCCCGAACAGGGACTTGAAAGCGAAAGGGAAACCAGAGGAGCT
CTCTCGACGCAGGACTCGGCTTGCTGAAGCGCGCACGGCAAGAGGCGAGGGGCGGCGACTGGTGAGTACG
CCAAAAATTTTGACTAGCGGAGGCTAGAAGGAGAGAGATGGGTGCGAGAGCGTCAGTATTAAGCGGGGGA
GAATTAGATCGCGATGGGAAAAAATTCGGTTAAGGCCAGGGGGAAAGAAAAAATATAAATTAAAACATAT
AGTATGGGCAAGCAGGGAGCTAGAACGATTCGCAGTTAATCCTGGCCTGTTAGAAACATCAGAAGGCTGT
AGACAAATACTGGGACAGCTACAACCATCCCTTCAGACAGGATCAGAAGAACTTAGATCATTATATAATA
CAGTAGCAACCCTCTATTGTGTGCATCAAAGGATAGAGATAAAAGACACCAAGGAAGCTTTAGACAAGAT
AGAGGAAGAGCAAAACAAAAGTAAGACCACCGCACAGCAAGCGGCCGCTGATCTTCAGACCTGGAGGAGG
AGATATGAGGGACAATTGGAGAAGTGAATTATATAAATATAAAGTAGTAAAAATTGAACCATTAGGAGTA
GCACCCACCAAGGCAAAGAGAAGAGTGGTGCAGAGAGAAAAAAGAGCAGTGGGAATAGGAGCTTTGTTCC
TTGGGTTCTTGGGAGCAGCAGGAAGCACTATGGGCGCAGCGTCAATGACGCTGACGGTACAGGCCAGACA
ATTATTGTCTGGTATAGTGCAGCAGCAGAACAATTTGCTGAGGGCTATTGAGGCGCAACAGCATCTGTTG
CAACTCACAGTCTGGGGCATCAAGCAGCTCCAGGCAAGAATCCTGGCTGTGGAAAGATACCTAAAGGATC
AACAGCTCCTGGGGATTTGGGGTTGCTCTGGAAAACTCATTTGCACCACTGCTGTGCCTTGGAATGCTAG
TTGGAGTAATAAATCTCTGGAACAGATTTGGAATCACACGACCTGGATGGAGTGGGACAGAGAAATTAAC
AATTACACAAGCTTAATACACTCCTTAATTGAAGAATCGCAAAACCAGCAAGAAAAGAATGAACAAGAAT
TATTGGAATTAGATAAATGGGCAAGTTTGTGGAATTGGTTTAACATAACAAATTGGCTGTGGTATATAAA
ATTATTCATAATGATAGTAGGAGGCTTGGTAGGTTTAAGAATAGTTTTTGCTGTACTTTCTATAGTGAAT
AGAGTTAGGCAGGGATATTCACCATTATCGTTTCAGACCCACCTCCCAACCCCGAGGGGACCCAGAGAGG
GCCTATTTCCCATGATTCCTTCATATTTGCATATACGATACAAGGCTGTTAGAGAGATAATTAGAATTAA
TTTGACTGTAAACACAAAGATATTAGTACAAAATACGTGACGTAGAAAGTAATAATTTCTTGGGTAGTTT
GCAGTTTTAAAATTATGTTTTAAAATGGACTATCATATGCTTACCGTAACTTGAAAGTATTTCGATTTCT
TGGCTTTATATATCTTGTGGAAAGGACGAAACACCGCAAAATCAGATTTCTTGACAGTTTTAGAGCTAGA
AATAGCAAGTTAAAATAAGGCTAGTCCGTTATCAACTTGAAAAAGTGGCACCGAGTCGGTGCTTTTTTAA
GCTTGGCGTAACTAGATCTTGAGACAAATGGCAGTATTCATCCACAATTTTAAAAGAAAAGGGGGGATTG
GGGGGTACAGTGCAGGGGAAAGAATAGTAGACATAATAGCAACAGACATACAAACTAAAGAATTACAAAA
ACAAATTACAAAAATTCAAAATTTTCGGGTTTATTACAGGGACAGCAGAGATCCACTTTGGCGCCGGCTC
GAGGGGG
Features (pLannotate 1.2.2; 29 found; start..end, strand, type, name):
     14..80      +  CDS            small t antigen (fragment): SV40 (simian virus 40) small t antigen
    106..317     +  promoter       EF-1α core promoter: core promoter for human elongation factor EF-1α
    318..1256    +  intron         EF-1α intron A: intron upstream of the start codon of human EF-1α
   1278..1877    +  CDS            PuroR (fragment): puromycin N-acetyltransferase; pac from Streptomyces; confers resistance to puromycin
   1893..2481    +  misc_feature   WPRE: woodchuck hepatitis virus posttranscriptional regulatory element
   2532..2551    +  misc_feature   cPPT/CTS (fragment): central polypurine tract and central termination sequence of HIV-1
   2553..2786    +  LTR            3' LTR (ΔU3): self-inactivating 3' long terminal repeat (LTR) from HIV-1
   2864..2985    +  polyA_signal   SV40 poly(A) signal: SV40 polyadenylation signal
   3025..3160    +  rep_origin     SV40 ori: SV40 origin of replication
   3181..3199    -  promoter       T7 promoter: promoter for bacteriophage T7 RNA polymerase
   3207..3362    +  CDS            lacZα (fragment): LacZα fragment of β-galactosidase; lacZ fragment
   3367..3795    +  rep_origin     f1 ori (sequence partly withheld): f1 bacteriophage origin of replication; arrow indicates direction of (+) strand synthesis
   3848..3952    +  promoter       AmpR promoter: bla
   3953..4813    +  CDS            AmpR: β-lactamase; bla; confers resistance to ampicillin, carbenicillin, and related antibiotics
   4984..5572    +  rep_origin     ori: high-copy-number ColE1/pMB1/pBR322/pUC origin of replication
   5755..5847    +  CDS            lacI (fragment): lac repressor; lacI; The lac repressor binds to the lac operator to inhibit transcription in E. coli. This inhibition can be relieved by adding lactose or isopropyl-β-D-thiogalactopyranoside (IPTG).
   5860..5881    +  protein_bind   CAP binding site: CAP binding activates transcription in the presence of cAMP. E. coli catabolite activator protein
   5896..5926    +  promoter       lac promoter: promoter for the E. coli lac operon
   5934..5950    +  protein_bind   lac operator: The lac repressor binds to the lac operator to inhibit transcription in E. coli. This inhibition can be relieved by adding lactose or isopropyl-β-D-thiogalactopyranoside (IPTG). lac repressor encoded by lacI
   5995..6013    +  promoter       T3 promoter: promoter for bacteriophage T3 RNA polymerase
   6041..6267    +  promoter       RSV promoter: Rous sarcoma virus enhancer/promoter
   6268..6448    +  LTR            5' LTR (truncated): truncated 5' long terminal repeat (LTR) from HIV-1
   6495..6620    +  misc_feature   HIV-1 Ψ: packaging signal of human immunodeficiency virus type 1
   6604..6967    +  CDS            HIV-1 gag (fragment): gag protein from human immunodeficiency virus 1; gag
   7113..7346    +  misc_feature   RRE: The Rev response element (RRE) of HIV-1 allows for Rev-dependent mRNA export from the nucleus to the cytoplasm.
   7723..7749    +  CDS            Rev (fragment): human immunodeficiency virus 1 (HIV-1) Rev protein; rev; enhances nuclear export of unspliced and incompletely spliced viral mRNAs
   7753..7993    +  promoter       U6 promoter: RNA polymerase III promoter for human U6 snRNA
   8023..8098    +  misc_RNA       gRNA scaffold: guide RNA scaffold for the Streptococcus pyogenes CRISPR/Cas9 system
   8154..8271    +  misc_feature   cPPT/CTS: central polypurine tract and central termination sequence of HIV-1
