[The description below was written by a language model from this plasmid's Addgene catalogue record and pLannotate feature annotations shown in this document.]
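Description:
PRKAB2 gRNA (BRDN0001148125) is a third-generation lentiviral guide RNA plasmid built on the lentiGuide-Puro backbone and designed to target the human PRKAB2 gene (reference transcript NM_005399.4). It is propagated in E. coli as a high-copy plasmid through a ColE1/pUC-type origin with ampicillin selection from the β-lactamase gene. The backbone also carries an f1 origin, an SV40 origin and poly(A) signal, and remnants of lac and T7/T3 cloning elements.

The viral genome is arranged in the usual third-generation, self-inactivating format. An RSV promoter fused to a truncated HIV-1 5' LTR drives Tat-independent production of genomic RNA in packaging cells. It is followed by the Ψ packaging signal with a partial gag sequence, the Rev response element for nuclear export, a cPPT/CTS that aids nuclear import, and a ΔU3 3' LTR that silences LTR promoter activity after integration.

Two expression units sit within this frame. A human U6 RNA polymerase III promoter transcribes the PRKAB2-specific spacer joined to the Streptococcus pyogenes Cas9 guide RNA scaffold. An EF-1α promoter with its first intron drives puromycin N-acetyltransferase, with a WPRE downstream to enhance transcript expression, allowing puromycin selection of transduced mammalian cells.

The plasmid does not encode Cas9, so it must be paired with a separate Cas9 vector or used in cells that already express the nuclease. It belongs to a human kinome gRNA collection created using optimized sgRNA design rules, and is used for CRISPR-mediated disruption of PRKAB2 in human cells.
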