Addgene plasmid #77203: PRKAB2 gRNA (BRDN0001148125)
Purpose: 3rd generation lentiviral gRNA plasmid targeting human PRKAB2
Depositing lab: John Doench & David Root. Depositing organization: Broad Institute. Publication: Optimized sgRNA design to maximize activity and minimize off-target effects of CRISPR-Cas9. Doench JG, Fusi N, Sullender M, Hegde M, Vaimberg EW, Donovan KF, Smith I, Tothova Z, Wilen C, Orchard R, Virgin HW, Listgarten J, Root DE. Nat Biotechnol. 2016 Jan 18. doi: 10.1038/nbt.3437. PubMed 26780180.
Backbone
  Vector backbone: lentiGuide-Puro
  Backbone manufacturer: Zhang Lab (Addgene plasmid # 52963)
  Vector type: Mammalian Expression, Lentiviral, CRISPR
  Selectable markers: Puromycin
Growth in bacteria
  Bacterial resistance: Ampicillin, 100 μg/mL
  Growth temperature: 37°C
  Growth strain: DH5alpha
  Copy number: High Copy
Gene/Insert
  Gene/Insert name: PRKAB2 (alt names: PRKAB2; NM_005399.4)
  gRNA/shRNA sequence: CAAAATCAGATTTCTTGACA
  Species: H. sapiens (human)
  Entrez Gene: PRKAB2
  Promoter: hU6
  Cloning method: Unknown
  Sequencing primers: 5′ U6-F; 3′ pS2-R
Terms and licenses: Academic/Nonprofit Terms; Industry Terms: Not Available to Industry
Depositor comments: The gRNA was designed to target the following Genbank reference sequence(s): NM_005399.4. Note that this plasmid does NOT contain Cas9. It should be used in conjunction with lentiCas9-Blast (Addgene #52962) or otherwise with cell lines already expressing Cas9. Browse the full kinome gRNA library at http://www.addgene.org/pooled-library/broadgpp-human-kinome/ or visit http://www.broadinstitute.org/rnai/public/ for detailed protocols and information.
How to cite: PRKAB2 gRNA (BRDN0001148125) was a gift from John Doench & David Root (Addgene plasmid # 77203 ; http://n2t.net/addgene:77203 ; RRID:Addgene_77203)
