>Addgene plasmid #77203 | PRKAB2 gRNA (BRDN0001148125) | depositor partial sequence | sequence record 144663 | Target Sequence
CAAAATCAGATTTCTTGACA
