>Addgene plasmid #77203 | PRKAB2 gRNA (BRDN0001148125) | addgene partial sequence | sequence record 187309 | hU6-F
TAGAAAGTAATAATTTCTTGGGTAGTTTGCAGTTTTAAAATTATGTTTTAAAATGGACTATCATATGCTT
ACCGTAACTTGAAAGTATTTCGATTTCTTGGCTTTATATATCTTGTGGAAAGGACGAAACACCGCAAAAT
CAGATTTCTTGACAGTTTTAGAGCTAGAAATAGCAAGTTAAAATAAGGCTAGTCCGTTATCAACTTGAAA
AAGTGGCACCGAGTCGGTGCTTTTTTAAGCTTGGCGTAACTAGATCTTGAGACAAATGGCAGTATTCATC
CACAATTTTAAAAGAAAAGGGGGGATTGGGGGGTACAGTGCAGGGGAAAGAATAGTAGACATAATAGCAA
CAGACATACAAACTAAAGAATTACAAAAACAAATTACAAAAATTCAAAATTTTCGGGTTTATTACAGGGA
CAGCAGAGATCCACTTTGGCGCCGGCTCGAGGGGGCCCGGGTGCAAAGATGGATAAAGTTTTAAACAGAG
AGGAATCTTTGCAGCTAATGGACCTTCTAGGTCTTGAAAGGAGTGGGAATTGGCTCCGGTGCCCGTCAGT
GGGCAGAGCG
